>Addgene plasmid #55850 | mRuby-CD151-7 | depositor partial sequence | sequence record 86757 | insert sequence
GCGCTACCGGTCGCCACCATGAACAGCCTGATCAAAGAAAACATGCGGATGAAGGTGGTGCTGGAAGGCA
GCGTGAACGGCCACCAGTTCAAGTGCACCGGCGAGGGCGAGGGCAACCCCTACATGGGCACCCAGACCAT
GCGGATCAAAGTGATCGAGGGCGGACCTCTGCCCTTCGCCTTCGACATCCTGGCCACATCCTTCATGTAC
GGCAGCCGGACCTTCATCAAGTACCCCAAGGGCATCCCCGATTTCTTCAAGCAGAGCTTCCCCGAGGGCT
TCACCTGGGAGAGAGTGACCAGATACGAGGACGGCGGCGTGATCACCGTGATGCAGGACACCAGCCTGGA
AGATGGCTGCCTGGTGTACCATGCCCAGGTCAGGGGCGTGAATTTTCCCAGCAACGGCGCCGTGATGCAG
AAGAAAACCAAGGGCTGGGAGCCCAACACCGAGATGATGTACCCCGCTGACGGCGGACTGAGAGGCTACA
CCCACATGGCCCTGAAGGTGGACGGCGGAGGGCACCTGAGCTGCAGCTTCGTGACCACCTACCGATCCAA
GAAAACCGTGGGCAACATCAAGATGCCCGGCATCCACGCCGTGGACCACCGGCTGGAAAGGCTGGAAGAG
TCCGACAACGAGATGTTCGTGGTGCAGCGGGAGCACGCCGTGGCCAAGTTCGCCGGCCTGGGCGGAGGGT
CCGGACTCAGATCTGGCGGTATGGGTGAGTTCAACGAGAAGAAGACAACATGTGGCACCGTTTGCCTCAA
GTACCTGCTGTTTACCTACAATTGCTGCTTCTGGCTGGCTGGCCTGGCTGTCATGGCAGTGGGCATCTGG
ACGCTGGCCCTCAAGAGTGACTACATCAGCCTGCTGGCCTCAGGCACCTACCTGGCCACAGCCTACATCC
TGGTGGTGGCGGGCACTGTCGTCATGGTGACTGGGGTCTTGGGCTGCTGCGCCACCTTCAAGGAGCGTCG
GAACCTGCTGCGCCTGTACTTCATCCTGCTCCTCATCATCTTTCTGCTGGAGATCATCGCTGGTATCCTC
GCCTACGCCTACTACCAGCAGCTGAACACGGAGCTCAAGGAGAACCTGAAGGACACCATGACCAAGCGCT
ACCACCAGCCGGGCCATGAGGCTGTGACCAGCGCTGTGGACCAGCTGCAGCAGGAGTTCCACTGCTGTGG
CAGCAACAACTCACAGGACTGGCGAGACAGTGAGTGGATCCGCTCACAGGAGGCCGGTGGCCGTGTGGTC
CCAGACAGCTGCTGCAAGACGGTGGTGGCTCTTTGTGGACAGCGAGACCATGCCTCCAACATCTACAAGG
TGGAGGGCGGCTGCATCACCAAGTTGGAGACCTTCATCCAGGAGCACCTGAGGGTCATTGGGGCTGTGGG
GATCGGCATTGCCTGTGTGCAGGTCTTTGGCATGATCTTCACGTGCTGCCTGTACAGGAGTCTCAAGCTG
GAGCACTACTGAGAATTCTGCAGTCGACGGTACCGCGGGCCCGGGATCCACCGGATCTAGATAACTGATC
ATAATCAGCC
