>Addgene plasmid #55850 | mRuby-CD151-7 | addgene partial sequence | sequence record 163091 | mRuby-F 5'-GTGACCACCTACCGATCCAA-3'
ATGCCCGGCATCCACGCCGTGGACCACCGGCTGGAAAGGCTGGAAGAGTCCGACAACGAGATGTTCGTGG
TGCAGCGGGAGCACGCCGTGGCCAAGTTCGCCGGCCTGGGCGGAGGGTCCGGACTCAGATCTGGCGGTAT
GGGTGAGTTCAACGAGAAGAAGACAACATGTGGCACCGTTTGCCTCAAGTACCTGCTGTTTACCTACAAT
TGCTGCTTCTGGCTGGCTGGCCTGGCTGTCATGGCAGTGGGCATCTGGACGCTGGCCCTCAAGAGTGACT
ACATCAGCCTGCTGGCCTCAGGCACCTACCTGGCCACAGCCTACATCCTGGTGGTGGCGGGCACTGTCGT
CATGGTGACTGGGGTCTTGGGCTGCTGCGCCACCTTCAAGGAGCGTCGGAACCTGCTGCGCCTGTACTTC
ATCCTGCTCCTCATCATCTTTCTGCTGGAGATCATCGCTGGTATCCTCGCCTACGCCTACTACCAGCAGC
TGAACACGGAGCTCAAGGAGAACCTGAAGGACACCATGACCAAGCGCTACCACCAGCCGGGCCATGAGGC
TGTGACCAGCGCTGTGGACCAGCTGCAGCAGGAGTTCCACTGCTGTGGCAGCAACAACTCACAGGACTGG
CGAGACAGTGAGTGGATCCGCTCACAGGAGGCCGGTGGCCGTGTGGTCCCAGACAGCTGCTGCAAGACGG
TGGTGGCTCTTTGTGGACAGCGAGACCATGCCTCCAACATCTACAAGGTGGAGGGCGGCTGCATCACCAA
GTTGGAGACCTTCATC
