[The description below was written by a language model from this plasmid's Addgene catalogue record.]
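Description:
mRuby-CD151-7 is a mammalian expression plasmid that produces human CD151 fused to the red fluorescent protein mRuby. It is built on an mRuby vector backbone of about 4.75 kb (excluding the insert). It is maintained in E. coli as a high-copy plasmid under kanamycin selection, and it carries a neomycin resistance marker so that transfected mammalian cells can be selected with G418. No feature table is provided, so the replication origin and the exact layout of the resistance cassette are not stated.

The payload is the human CD151 coding sequence, also known as TSPAN24 or PETA-3, corresponding to a RefSeq transcript. It is expressed from the strong constitutive CMV promoter. The listed 3′ sequencing primer anneals in an SV40 polyadenylation region, which suggests that signal terminates the transcript. CD151 is a tetraspanin, a four-pass membrane protein that organises membrane microdomains. The record accordingly gives the fusion's localization as tetraspanin/membrane. mRuby is recorded with excitation at 558 nm and emission at 605 nm, which places the signal in the orange-red channel and makes it compatible with green or blue markers in multicolour imaging. The record does not state the orientation of the tag relative to CD151, the meaning of the "7" suffix in the name (possibly a linker length), or the cloning method.

The construct is meant as a fluorescent localization marker. Transient or stable expression in cultured mammalian cells labels CD151-containing membranes and tetraspanin-enriched domains for live-cell or fixed-cell fluorescence microscopy.
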