Addgene plasmid #55850: mRuby-CD151-7
Purpose: Localization: Tetraspanin/Membrane, Excitation: 558, Emission: 605
Depositing lab: Michael Davidson. Depositing organization: Florida State University, Tallahassee.
Backbone
  Vector backbone: mRuby
  Backbone size w/o insert (bp): 4750
  Vector type: Mammalian Expression
  Selectable markers: Neomycin (select with G418)
Growth in bacteria
  Bacterial resistance: Kanamycin, 50 μg/mL
  Growth temperature: 37°C
  Growth strain: DH5alpha
  Copy number: High Copy
Gene/Insert
  Gene/Insert name: CD151 (alt name: NM_001039490.1)
  Species: H. sapiens (human)
  Entrez Gene: CD151 (a.k.a. EBS7, GP27, MER2, PETA-3, RAPH, SFA1, TSPAN24)
  Promoter: CMV
  Tag / fusion protein: mRuby
  Cloning method: Unknown
  Sequencing primers: 5′ CMV-F; 3′ SV40pA-R
Terms and licenses: Academic/Nonprofit Terms; Industry Terms
Depositor comments: . Excitation = 558; Emission = 605
How to cite: mRuby-CD151-7 was a gift from Michael Davidson (Addgene plasmid # 55850 ; http://n2t.net/addgene:55850 ; RRID:Addgene_55850)
